Addgene plasmid #14123: pcDNA3-delta33HtrA-EGFP S306A
Depositing lab: L. Miguel Martins. Depositing organization: MRC Toxicology Unit. Publication: The serine protease Omi/HtrA2 regulates apoptosis by binding XIAP through a reaper-like motif. Martins LM, Iaccarino I, Tenev T, Gschmeissner S, Totty NF, Lemoine NR, Savopoulos J, Gray CW, Creasy CL, Dingwall C, Downward J. J Biol Chem. 2002 Jan 4. 277(1):439-44. 10.1074/jbc.M109784200 PubMed 11602612.
Backbone
  Vector backbone: pcDNA3
  Backbone size w/o insert (bp): 5442
  Vector type: Mammalian Expression
Growth in bacteria
  Bacterial resistance: Ampicillin, 100 μg/mL
  Growth temperature: 37°C
  Growth strain: DH5alpha
  Copy number: High Copy
Gene/Insert
  Gene/Insert name: HtrA2 (alt name: Omi)
  Species: H. sapiens (human)
  Insert size (bp): 2028
  Mutation: Deletion of the mitochondrial targeting sequence and mutation of the active serine 306
  GenBank ID: NM_013247
  Entrez Gene: HTRA2 (a.k.a. MGCA8, OMI, PARK13, PRSS25)
  Tag / fusion protein: EGFP (C terminal on insert)
  Cloning method: Restriction Enzyme; 5′ cloning site KpnI (not destroyed); 3′ cloning site KpnI (not destroyed)
  Sequencing primers: 5′ T7; 3′ SP6
Terms and licenses: Academic/Nonprofit Terms; Industry Terms: Not Available to Industry
How to cite: pcDNA3-delta33HtrA-EGFP S306A was a gift from L. Miguel Martins (Addgene plasmid # 14123)
