[The description below was written by a language model from this plasmid's Addgene catalogue record and pLannotate feature annotations shown in this document.]
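Description:
pcDNA3-delta33HtrA-EGFP S306A is a mammalian expression plasmid built on the pcDNA3 backbone that carries a modified human HTRA2 (Omi) coding sequence. According to the catalogue entry, the insert lacks the mitochondrial targeting sequence and has the active-site serine 306 mutated (S306A by the construct name), with EGFP fused to the C terminus. The insert was cloned through KpnI sites at both ends. Removing the targeting sequence should prevent normal mitochondrial import, while the serine substitution removes the catalytic residue of this serine protease. This lets protease-dependent functions be separated from those that rely on binding to inhibitor-of-apoptosis proteins such as XIAP, the interaction examined in the associated publication.

Expression is driven by the CMV immediate-early enhancer and promoter and terminated by the bGH polyadenylation signal. T7 and SP6 promoters flank the cloning site and serve as sequencing primer sites. An SV40 early promoter drives a neomycin resistance gene followed by the SV40 poly(A) signal, which in principle allows selection of stably transfected mammalian cells. In bacteria the plasmid is maintained through a high-copy ColE1/pUC-type origin and ampicillin resistance, and an f1 origin is also present.

The sequence record and the catalogue entry do not fully agree. The sequenced plasmid is 6,666 nt, shorter than the roughly 7.5 kb expected from the stated backbone and 2,028 bp insert. The feature table annotates only an HTRA2 fragment of about 1.3 kb, which ends just before the SP6 promoter, and it shows no EGFP feature. The presence of the EGFP fusion therefore cannot be confirmed from the annotation and should be verified before the construct is used as a fluorescent reporter.
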