Features (pLannotate 1.2.2; 21 found; start..end, strand, type, name):
      1..380     +  enhancer       CMV enhancer: human cytomegalovirus immediate early enhancer
    381..584     +  promoter       CMV promoter: human cytomegalovirus (CMV) immediate early promoter
    580..613     +  LTR            5' LTR (truncated) (fragment): truncated 5' long terminal repeat (LTR) from HIV-1
    629..647     +  promoter       T7 promoter: promoter for bacteriophage T7 RNA polymerase
    665..1954    +  CDS            HTRA2 (fragment): HTRA2_HUMAN - Also known as OMI, PRSS25. Experimental evidence at protein level: Swiss-Prot protein existence level 1. Serine protease that shows proteolytic activity against a non-specific substrate beta-casein. Promotes or induces cell death either by direct binding to and inhibition of BIRC proteins (also called inhibitor of apoptosis proteins, IAPs), leading to an increase in caspase activity, or by a BIRC inhibition-independent, caspase- independent and serine protease activity-dependent mechanism. Cleaves THAP5 and promotes its degradation during apoptosis. Isoform 2 seems to be proteoly
   1985..2003    -  promoter       SP6 promoter: promoter for bacteriophage SP6 RNA polymerase
   2029..2253    +  polyA_signal   bGH poly(A) signal: bovine growth hormone polyadenylation signal
   2257..2278    +  promoter       SV40 promoter (fragment): SV40 enhancer and early promoter
   2299..2727    +  rep_origin     f1 ori (sequence partly withheld): f1 bacteriophage origin of replication; arrow indicates direction of (+) strand synthesis
   2741..3070    +  promoter       SV40 promoter: SV40 enhancer and early promoter
   3137..3928    +  CDS            neo: KKA2_KLEPN - Also known as kan, nptII. Experimental evidence at protein level: Swiss-Prot protein existence level 1. Resistance to kanamycin, neomycin, paromomycin, ribostamycin, butirosin and gentamicin B. From Klebsiella pneumoniae.
   3952..4110    +  CDS            ble (fragment): BLE_KLEPN - Experimental evidence at protein level: Swiss-Prot protein existence level 1. Binding protein with a strong affinity to the bleomycin family of antibiotics. Binds to CL990; an antimitotic-antibiotic compound. From Klebsiella pneumoniae.
   4105..4226    +  polyA_signal   SV40 poly(A) signal: SV40 polyadenylation signal
   4299..4315    -  protein_bind   lac operator: The lac repressor binds to the lac operator to inhibit transcription in E. coli. This inhibition can be relieved by adding lactose or isopropyl-β-D-thiogalactopyranoside (IPTG). lac repressor encoded by lacI
   4323..4353    -  promoter       lac promoter: promoter for the E. coli lac operon
   4368..4389    -  protein_bind   CAP binding site: CAP binding activates transcription in the presence of cAMP. E. coli catabolite activator protein
   4402..4494    -  CDS            lacI (fragment): lac repressor; lacI; The lac repressor binds to the lac operator to inhibit transcription in E. coli. This inhibition can be relieved by adding lactose or isopropyl-β-D-thiogalactopyranoside (IPTG).
   4677..5265    -  rep_origin     ori: high-copy-number ColE1/pMB1/pBR322/pUC origin of replication
   5436..6296    -  CDS            AmpR: β-lactamase; bla; confers resistance to ampicillin, carbenicillin, and related antibiotics
   6297..6401    -  promoter       AmpR promoter: bla
   6460..6512    -  misc_feature   bom (fragment): basis of mobility region from pBR322
>Addgene plasmid #14123 | pcDNA3-delta33HtrA-EGFP S306A | addgene full sequence | sequence record 248964 | Addgene NGS Result
GACATTGATTATTGACTAGTTATTAATAGTAATCAATTACGGGGTCATTAGTTCATAGCCCATATATGGA
GTTCCGCGTTACATAACTTACGGTAAATGGCCCGCCTGGCTGACCGCCCAACGACCCCCGCCCATTGACG
TCAATAATGACGTATGTTCCCATAGTAACGCCAATAGGGACTTTCCATTGACGTCAATGGGTGGAGTATT
TACGGTAAACTGCCCACTTGGCAGTACATCAAGTGTATCATATGCCAAGTACGCCCCCTATTGACGTCAA
TGACGGTAAATGGCCCGCCTGGCATTATGCCCAGTACATGACCTTATGGGACTTTCCTACTTGGCAGTAC
ATCTACGTATTAGTCATCGCTATTACCATGGTGATGCGGTTTTGGCAGTACATCAATGGGCGTGGATAGC
GGTTTGACTCACGGGGATTTCCAAGTCTCCACCCCATTGACGTCAATGGGAGTTTGTTTTGGCACCAAAA
TCAACGGGACTTTCCAAAATGTCGTAACAACTCCGCCCCATTGACGCAAATGGGCGGTAGGCGTGTACGG
TGGGAGGTCTATATAAGCAGAGCTCTCTGGCTAACTAGAGAACCCACTGCTTACTGGCTTATCGAAATTA
ATACGACTCACTATAGGGAGACCCAAGCTTGGTACCCGCCGCCACCATGGACCTCCGGGCCCTGCTGACG
TCAGGAACTTCTGACCCCCGGGCCCGAGTGACTTATGGGACCCCCAGTCTCTGGGCCCGGTTGTCTGTTG
GGGTCACTGAACCCCGAGCATGCCTGACGTCTGGGACCCCGGGTCCCCGGGCACAACTGACTGCGGTGAC
CCCAGATACCAGGACCCGGGAGGCCTCAGAGAACTCTGGAACCCGTTCGCGCGCGTGGCTGGCGGTGGCG
CTGGGCGCTGGGGGGGCAGTGCTGTTGTTGTTGTGGGGCGGGGGTCGGGGTCCTCCGGCCGTCCTCGCCG
CCGTCCCTAGCCCGCCGCCCGCTTCTCCCCGGAGTCAGTACAACTTCATCGCAGATGTGGTGGAGAAGAC
AGCACCTGCCGTGGTCTATATCGAGATCCTGGACCGGCACCCTTTCTTGGGCCGCGAGGTCCCTATCTCG
AACGGCTCAGGATTCGTGGTGGCTGCCGATGGGCTCATTGTCACCAACGCCCATGTGGTGGCTGATCGGC
GCAGAGTCCGTGTGAGACTGCTAAGCGGCGACACGTATGAGGCCGTGGTCACAGCTGTGGATCCCGTGGC
AGACATCGCAACGCTGAGGATTCAGACTAAGGAGCCTCTCCCCACGCTGCCTCTGGGACGCTCAGCTGAT
GTCCGGCAAGGGGAGTTTGTTGTTGCCATGGGAAGTCCCTTTGCACTGCAGAACACGATCACATCCGGCA
TTGTTAGCTCTGCTCAGCGTCCAGCCAGAGACCTGGGACTCCCCCAAACCAATGTGGAATACATTCAAAC
TGATGCAGCTATTGATTTTGGAAACGCTGGAGGTCCCCTGGTTAACCTGGATGGGGAGGTGATTGGAGTG
AACACCATGAAGGTCACAGCTGGAATCTCCTTTGCCATCCCTTCTGATCGTCTTCGAGAGTTTCTGCATC
GTGGGGAAAAGAAGAATTCCTCCTCCGGAATCAGTGGGTCCCAGCGGCGCTACATTGGGGTGATGATGCT
GACCCTGAGTCCCAGCATCCTTGCTGAACTACAGCTTCGAGAACCAAGCTTTCCCGATGTTCAGCATGGT
GTACTCATCCATAAAGTCATCCTGGGCTCCCCTGCACACCGGGCTGGTCTGCGGCCTGGTGATGTGATTT
TGGCCATTGGGGAGCAGATGGTACAAAATGCTGAAGATGTTTATGAAGCTGTTCGAACCCAATCCCAGTT
GGCAGTGCAGATCCGGCGGGGACGAGAAACACTGACCTTATATGTGACCCCTGAGGTCACAGAATGACTC
GAGCATGCATCTAGAGGGCCCTATTCTATAGTGTCACCTAAATGCTAGAGCTCGCTGATCAGCCTCGACT
GTGCCTTCTAGTTGCCAGCCATCTGTTGTTTGCCCCTCCCCCGTGCCTTCCTTGACCCTGGAAGGTGCCA
CTCCCACTGTCCTTTCCTAATAAAATGAGGAAATTGCATCGCATTGTCTGAGTAGGTGTCATTCTATTCT
GGGGGGTGGGGTGGGGCAGGACAGCAAGGGGGAGGATTGGGAAGACAATAGCAGGCATGCTGGGGATGCG
GTGGGCTCTATGGCTTCTGAGGCGGAAAGAACCAGCTGGGGCTCTAGGGGGTATCCCC
[124 nt withheld, positions 2299-2422]
C
[91 nt withheld, positions 2424-2514]
A
[49 nt withheld, positions 2516-2564]
CCTTTGACGTTGGAGTCCACGTTCTTT
[37 nt withheld, positions 2592-2628]
ACCCTATCTCGGTCTATTCTTTTGATTTATAAGGGATTTTGCCGATTTCGGCCTATTGGTTAAAAAATGA
GCTGATTTAACAAAAATTTAACGCGAATTAATTCTGTGGAATGTGTGTCAGTTAGGGTGTGGAAAGTCCC
CAGGCTCCCCAGCAGGCAGAAGTATGCAAAGCATGCATCTCAATTAGTCAGCAACCAGGTGTGGAAAGTC
CCCAGGCTCCCCAGCAGGCAGAAGTATGCAAAGCATGCATCTCAATTAGTCAGCAACCATAGTCCCGCCC
CTAACTCCGCCCATCCCGCCCCTAACTCCGCCCAGTTCCGCCCATTCTCCGCCCCATGGCTGACTAATTT
TTTTTATTTATGCAGAGGCCGAGGCCGCCTCTGCCTCTGAGCTATTCCAGAAGTAGTGAGGAGGCTTTTT
TGGAGGCCTAGGCTTTTGCAAAAAGCTCCCGGGAGCTTGTATATCCATTTTCGGATCTGATCAAGAGACA
GGATGAGGATCGTTTCGCATGATTGAACAAGATGGATTGCACGCAGGTTCTCCGGCCGCTTGGGTGGAGA
GGCTATTCGGCTATGACTGGGCACAACAGACAATCGGCTGCTCTGATGCCGCCGTGTTCCGGCTGTCAGC
GCAGGGGCGCCCGGTTCTTTTTGTCAAGACCGACCTGTCCGGTGCCCTGAATGAACTGCAGGACGAGGCA
GCGCGGCTATCGTGGCTGGCCACGACGGGCGTTCCTTGCGCAGCTGTGCTCGACGTTGTCACTGAAGCGG
GAAGGGACTGGCTGCTATTGGGCGAAGTGCCGGGGCAGGATCTCCTGTCATCTCACCTTGCTCCTGCCGA
GAAAGTATCCATCATGGCTGATGCAATGCGGCGGCTGCATACGCTTGATCCGGCTACCTGCCCATTCGAC
CACCAAGCGAAACATCGCATCGAGCGAGCACGTACTCGGATGGAAGCCGGTCTTGTCGATCAGGATGATC
TGGACGAAGAGCATCAGGGGCTCGCGCCAGCCGAACTGTTCGCCAGGCTCAAGGCGCGCATGCCCGACGG
CGAGGATCTCGTCGTGACCCATGGCGATGCCTGCTTGCCGAATATCATGGTGGAAAATGGCCGCTTTTCT
GGATTCATCGACTGTGGCCGGCTGGGTGTGGCGGACCGCTATCAGGACATAGCGTTGGCTACCCGTGATA
TTGCTGAAGAGCTTGGCGGCGAATGGGCTGACCGCTTCCTCGTGCTTTACGGTATCGCCGCTCCCGATTC
GCAGCGCATCGCCTTCTATCGCCTTCTTGACGAGTTCTTCTGAGCGGGACTCTGGGGTTCGAAATGACCG
ACCAAGCGACGCCCAACCTGCCATCACGAGATTTCGATTCCACCGCCGCCTTCTATGAAAGGTTGGGCTT
CGGAATCGTTTTCCGGGACGCCGGCTGGATGATCCTCCAGCGCGGGGATCTCATGCTGGAGTTCTTCGCC
CACCCCAACTTGTTTATTGCAGCTTATAATGGTTACAAATAAAGCAATAGCATCACAAATTTCACAAATA
AAGCATTTTTTTCACTGCATTCTAGTTGTGGTTTGTCCAAACTCATCAATGTATCTTATCATGTCTGTAT
ACCGTCGACCTCTAGCTAGAGCTTGGCGTAATCATGGTCATAGCTGTTTCCTGTGTGAAATTGTTATCCG
CTCACAATTCCACACAACATACGAGCCGGAAGCATAAAGTGTAAAGCCTGGGGTGCCTAATGAGTGAGCT
AACTCACATTAATTGCGTTGCGCTCACTGCCCGCTTTCCAGTCGGGAAACCTGTCGTGCCAGCTGCATTA
ATGAATCGGCCAACGCGCGGGGAGAGGCGGTTTGCGTATTGGGCGCTCTTCCGCTTCCTCGCTCACTGAC
TCGCTGCGCTCGGTCGTTCGGCTGCGGCGAGCGGTATCAGCTCACTCAAAGGCGGTAATACGGTTATCCA
CAGAATCAGGGGATAACGCAGGAAAGAACATGTGAGCAAAAGGCCAGCAAAAGGCCAGGAACCGTAAAAA
GGCCGCGTTGCTGGCGTTTTTCCATAGGCTCCGCCCCCCTGACGAGCATCACAAAAATCGACGCTCAAGT
CAGAGGTGGCGAAACCCGACAGGACTATAAAGATACCAGGCGTTTCCCCCTGGAAGCTCCCTCGTGCGCT
CTCCTGTTCCGACCCTGCCGCTTACCGGATACCTGTCCGCCTTTCTCCCTTCGGGAAGCGTGGCGCTTTC
TCATAGCTCACGCTGTAGGTATCTCAGTTCGGTGTAGGTCGTTCGCTCCAAGCTGGGCTGTGTGCACGAA
CCCCCCGTTCAGCCCGACCGCTGCGCCTTATCCGGTAACTATCGTCTTGAGTCCAACCCGGTAAGACACG
ACTTATCGCCACTGGCAGCAGCCACTGGTAACAGGATTAGCAGAGCGAGGTATGTAGGCGGTGCTACAGA
GTTCTTGAAGTGGTGGCCTAACTACGGCTACACTAGAAGAACAGTATTTGGTATCTGCGCTCTGCTGAAG
CCAGTTACCTTCGGAAAAAGAGTTGGTAGCTCTTGATCCGGCAAACAAACCACCGCTGGTAGCGGTGGTT
TTTTTGTTTGCAAGCAGCAGATTACGCGCAGAAAAAAAGGATCTCAAGAAGATCCTTTGATCTTTTCTAC
GGGGTCTGACGCTCAGTGGAACGAAAACTCACGTTAAGGGATTTTGGTCATGAGATTATCAAAAAGGATC
TTCACCTAGATCCTTTTAAATTAAAAATGAAGTTTTAAATCAATCTAAAGTATATATGAGTAAACTTGGT
CTGACAGTTACCAATGCTTAATCAGTGAGGCACCTATCTCAGCGATCTGTCTATTTCGTTCATCCATAGT
TGCCTGACTCCCCGTCGTGTAGATAACTACGATACGGGAGGGCTTACCATCTGGCCCCAGTGCTGCAATG
ATACCGCGAGACCCACGCTCACCGGCTCCAGATTTATCAGCAATAAACCAGCCAGCCGGAAGGGCCGAGC
GCAGAAGTGGTCCTGCAACTTTATCCGCCTCCATCCAGTCTATTAATTGTTGCCGGGAAGCTAGAGTAAG
TAGTTCGCCAGTTAATAGTTTGCGCAACGTTGTTGCCATTGCTACAGGCATCGTGGTGTCACGCTCGTCG
TTTGGTATGGCTTCATTCAGCTCCGGTTCCCAACGATCAAGGCGAGTTACATGATCCCCCATGTTGTGCA
AAAAAGCGGTTAGCTCCTTCGGTCCTCCGATCGTTGTCAGAAGTAAGTTGGCCGCAGTGTTATCACTCAT
GGTTATGGCAGCACTGCATAATTCTCTTACTGTCATGCCATCCGTAAGATGCTTTTCTGTGACTGGTGAG
TACTCAACCAAGTCATTCTGAGAATAGTGTATGCGGCGACCGAGTTGCTCTTGCCCGGCGTCAATACGGG
ATAATACCGCGCCACATAGCAGAACTTTAAAAGTGCTCATCATTGGAAAACGTTCTTCGGGGCGAAAACT
CTCAAGGATCTTACCGCTGTTGAGATCCAGTTCGATGTAACCCACTCGTGCACCCAACTGATCTTCAGCA
TCTTTTACTTTCACCAGCGTTTCTGGGTGAGCAAAAACAGGAAGGCAAAATGCCGCAAAAAAGGGAATAA
GGGCGACACGGAAATGTTGAATACTCATACTCTTCCTTTTTCAATATTATTGAAGCATTTATCAGGGTTA
TTGTCTCATGAGCGGATACATATTTGAATGTATTTAGAAAAATAAACAAATAGGGGTTCCGCGCACATTT
CCCCGAAAAGTGCCACCTGACGTCGACGGATCGGGAGATCTCCCGATCCCCTATGGTGCACTCTCAGTAC
AATCTGCTCTGATGCCGCATAGTTAAGCCAGTATCTGCTCCCTGCTTGTGTGTTGGAGGTCGCTGAGTAG
TGCGCGAGCAAAATTTAAGCTACAACAAGGCAAGGCTTGACCGACAATTGCATGAAGAATCTGCTTAGGG
TTAGGCGTTTTGCGCTGCTTCGCGATGTACGGGCCAGATATACGCGTT
