>Addgene plasmid #14123 | pcDNA3-delta33HtrA-EGFP S306A | addgene partial sequence | sequence record 20277 | T7 5'-TAATACGACTCACTATAGGG-3'
ACCTCCGGGCCCTGCTGACGTCAGGAACTTCTGACCCCCGGGCCCGAGTGACTTATGGGACCCCCAGTCT
CTGGGCCCGGTTGTCTGTTGGGGTCACTGAACCCCGAGCATGCCTGACGTCTGGGACCCCGGGTCCCCGG
GCACAACTGACTGCGGTGACCCCAGATACCAGGACCCGGGAGGCCTCAGAGAACTCTGGAACCCGTTCGC
GCGCGTGGCTGGCGGTGGCGCTGGGCGCTGGGGGGGCAGTGCTGTTGTTGTTGTGGGGCGGGGGTCGGG
